Addgene plasmid #61663: SNAP-EF(N)-60nmSAH-GFP(1-10)
Purpose: 2x-30nm SAH scaffold with EF Hand and split GFP attachment sites
Depositing lab: Kristen Verhey. Depositing organization: University of Michigan. Publication: A method for multiprotein assembly in cells reveals independent action of kinesins in complex. Norris SR, Soppina V, Dizaji AS, Schimert KI, Sept D, Cai D, Sivaramakrishnan S, Verhey KJ. J Cell Biol. 2014 Nov 10;207(3):393-406. doi: 10.1083/jcb.201407086. Epub 2014 Nov 3. PubMed 25365993.
Backbone
  Vector backbone: C1
  Backbone manufacturer: Clontech
  Backbone size w/o insert (bp): 4013
  Total vector size (bp): 6732
  Vector type: Mammalian Expression
Growth in bacteria
  Bacterial resistance: Kanamycin, 50 μg/mL
  Growth temperature: 37°C
  Growth strain: DH5alpha
  Copy number: High Copy
Gene/Insert
  Gene/Insert name: SNAP-EF(N)-60nmSAH-GFP(1-10)
  Insert size (bp): 2796
Terms and licenses: Academic/Nonprofit Terms; Industry Terms: Not Available to Industry
Depositor comments: GFP(1-10) sequence provided by F Pinaud [(2011) PNAS 108:E301-E210] based on work in the lab of G Waldo engineering the split GFP to function as a self assembling bipartite protein [Cabantous et al. (2005) Nat Biotechnol 23:102–107].
How to cite: SNAP-EF(N)-60nmSAH-GFP(1-10) was a gift from Kristen Verhey (Addgene plasmid # 61663 ; http://n2t.net/addgene:61663 ; RRID:Addgene_61663)
