[The description below was written by a language model from this plasmid's Addgene catalogue record and pLannotate feature annotations shown in this document.]
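Description:
SNAP-EF(N)-60nmSAH-GFP(1-10) is a 6.7 kb mammalian expression plasmid built on a Clontech C1-type backbone. It is maintained in E. coli at high copy through a ColE1/pUC-type origin and selected with kanamycin. The NeoR/KanR gene (Tn5 aminoglycoside phosphotransferase) sits behind tandem bacterial (bla) and SV40 early promoters and is followed by an HSV TK polyadenylation signal, so the same marker can also give G418 resistance in mammalian cells. An f1 origin is present as well. The short ble, SV40 large T antigen and bGH poly(A) fragments in the annotation appear to be backbone remnants or partial matches rather than functional elements.

The payload is a single fusion open reading frame of about 2.8 kb, driven by the CMV immediate early enhancer and promoter and terminated by the SV40 poly(A) signal. It begins with a region annotated as human MGMT, which corresponds to the SNAP-tag, an engineered MGMT derivative that can be covalently labelled with benzylguanine-based substrates. Next comes a fragment matching the calcium-binding protein S100G, corresponding to the N-terminal EF hand half named in the construct. An unannotated stretch of roughly 1.3 kb follows, which by position and name should encode the single alpha-helix (SAH) spacer, described in the record as two 30 nm SAH units totalling 60 nm. The frame ends with GFP(1-10), the first ten β-strands of superfolder GFP.

The encoded protein acts as a rigid linear scaffold with two orthogonal self-assembling docking sites. Partners carrying the complementary EF hand half or the GFP11 strand can be recruited to defined positions, with GFP reconstitution reporting assembly. The associated publication used this approach for multiprotein assembly in cells to study kinesin motors acting in complex.
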