Features (pLannotate 1.2.2; 16 found; start..end, strand, type, name):
     61..364     +  enhancer       CMV enhancer: human cytomegalovirus immediate early enhancer
    365..568     +  promoter       CMV promoter: human cytomegalovirus (CMV) immediate early promoter
    613..1233    +  CDS            MGMT: MGMT_HUMAN - Experimental evidence at protein level: Swiss-Prot protein existence level 1. Involved in the cellular defense against the biological effects of O6-methylguanine (O6-MeG) and O4-methylthymine (O4-MeT) in DNA. Repairs the methylated nucleobase in DNA by stoichiometrically transferring the methyl group to a cysteine residue in the enzyme. This is a suicide reaction: the enzyme is irreversibly inactivated. From Homo sapiens (Human).
   1264..1446    +  CDS            S100G (fragment): S100G_PIG - Also known as CALB3, S100D. Experimental evidence at protein level: Swiss-Prot protein existence level 1. From Sus scrofa (Pig).
   2722..3363    +  CDS            GFP(1-10): fragment of superfolder GFP consisting of the first 10 β-strands associates with GFP11, the 11th β-strand, to reconstitute fluorescent GFP (Cabantous et al., 2005; Kamiyama et al., 2016)
   3368..3396    +  misc_feature   MCS (fragment): multiple cloning site
   3413..3497    +  CDS            large T antigen (fragment): large T antigen from SV40 (simian virus 40)
   3520..3641    +  polyA_signal   SV40 poly(A) signal: SV40 polyadenylation signal
   3675..4103    -  rep_origin     f1 ori (sequence partly withheld): f1 bacteriophage origin of replication; arrow indicates direction of (+) strand synthesis
   4130..4234    +  promoter       AmpR promoter: bla
   4236..4593    +  promoter       SV40 promoter: SV40 enhancer and early promoter
   4628..5422    +  CDS            NeoR/KanR: aminoglycoside phosphotransferase from Tn5; aph(3')-II (or nptII); confers resistance to neomycin, kanamycin, and G418 (Geneticin®)
   5443..5595    +  CDS            ble (fragment): BLE_KLEPN - Experimental evidence at protein level: Swiss-Prot protein existence level 1. Binding protein with a strong affinity to the bleomycin family of antibiotics. Binds to CL990; an antimitotic-antibiotic compound. From Klebsiella pneumoniae.
   5654..5701    +  polyA_signal   HSV TK poly(A) signal: herpes simplex virus thymidine kinase polyadenylation signal (Cole and Stacy, 1985)
   5792..5808    -  polyA_signal   bGH poly(A) signal (fragment): bovine growth hormone polyadenylation signal
   6030..6618    +  rep_origin     ori: high-copy-number ColE1/pMB1/pBR322/pUC origin of replication
>Addgene plasmid #61663 | SNAP-EF(N)-60nmSAH-GFP(1-10) | depositor full sequence | sequence record 100657 | Full plasmid sequence
TAGTTATTAATAGTAATCAATTACGGGGTCATTAGTTCATAGCCCATATATGGAGTTCCGCGTTACATAA
CTTACGGTAAATGGCCCGCCTGGCTGACCGCCCAACGACCCCCGCCCATTGACGTCAATAATGACGTATG
TTCCCATAGTAACGCCAATAGGGACTTTCCATTGACGTCAATGGGTGGAGTATTTACGGTAAACTGCCCA
CTTGGCAGTACATCAAGTGTATCATATGCCAAGTACGCCCCCTATTGACGTCAATGACGGTAAATGGCCC
GCCTGGCATTATGCCCAGTACATGACCTTATGGGACTTTCCTACTTGGCAGTACATCTACGTATTAGTCA
TCGCTATTACCATGGTGATGCGGTTTTGGCAGTACATCAATGGGCGTGGATAGCGGTTTGACTCACGGGG
ATTTCCAAGTCTCCACCCCATTGACGTCAATGGGAGTTTGTTTTGGCACCAAAATCAACGGGACTTTCCA
AAATGTCGTAACAACTCCGCCCCATTGACGCAAATGGGCGGTAGGCGTGTACGGTGGGAGGTCTATATAA
GCAGAGCTGGTTTAGTGAACCGTCAGATCCGCTAGCGCTACCGGTCGCCACCATGGACAAGGATTGTGAA
ATGAAACGCACCACACTGGACAGCCCTTTGGGGAAGCTGGAGCTGTCTGGTTGTGAGCAGGGTCTGCACG
AAATAAAGCTCCTGGGCAAGGGGACGTCTGCAGCTGATGCCGTGGAGGTCCCAGCCCCCGCTGCGGTTCT
CGGAGGTCCGGAGCCCCTGATGCAATGCACAGCCTGGCTGAATGCCTATTTCCACCAGCCCGAGGCTATC
GAAGAGTTCCCCGTGCCGGCTCTTCACCATCCCGTTTTCCAGCAAGAGTCGTTCACCAGACAGGTGTTAT
GGAAGCTGCTGAAGGTTGTGAAATTCGGAGAAGTGATTTCTTACCAGCAATTAGCAGCCCTGGCAGGCAA
CCCCGCAGCCACGGCAGCAGTGGGAGGAGCAATGAGAGGCAATCCTGTCCCTATCCTGATCCCGTGCCAC
AGAGTGGTCTGCAGCAGCGGAGCCGTGGGCGGTTACGAGGGTGGACTGGCCGTGAAGGAATGGCTTCTGG
CCCATGAAGGCCATCGGTTGGGGAAGCCAGGCTTGGGAGGGAGCTCAGGTCTGGCAGGGGCCTGGCTCAA
GGGAGCGGGAGCTACCTCGGGCTCCCCGCCTGCTGGCCGAAACGTGTACAAGTCCGGAAGCGGTGGATCA
GGCGCTAGCATGAAATCCCCGGAAGAACTCAAAGGAATCTTTGAAAAGTACGCCGCGAAGGAGGGGGACC
CCAACCAATTGTCGAAGGAGGAGCTTAAACTGTTGCTTCAGACGGAGTTCCCTTCGCTGCTCAAGGGGAT
GGGTTCGGGGCTCGAGAGGGATCTGGGAAGCGGAGGAAGCGGAGAAGAGGAAGAAAAGAAACAAAAAGAA
GAACAAGAAAGACTTGCAAAAGAAGAGGCAGAGAGAAAACAAAAAGAAGAACAAGAAAGACTTGCAAAAG
AAGAGGCAGAGAGAAAACAAAAGGAGGAAGAAGAGAGAAAACAAAAGGAAGAAGAAGAGAGAAAACAAAA
GGAGGAAGAAGAAAGAAAATTAAAGGAGGAACAAGAAAGAAAAGCTGCAGAAGAAAAGAAAGCTAAAGAA
GAAGCTGAGAGAAAGGCTAAAGAAGAACAAGAAAGGAAAGCTGAAGAAGAGAGAAAGAAGAAAGAAGAGG
AAGAAAGACTTGAAAGAGAAAGAAAAGAGAGAGAAGAACAAGAAAAGAAAGCCAAAGAAGAGGCAGAGAG
AATTGCAAAGTTAGAGGCTGAAAAGAAGGCAGAAGAAGAAAGAAAAGCCAAAGAAGAAGAAGAGAGAAAA
GCCAAAGAAGAAGAGGAAAGAAAGAAGAAAGAGGAGCAAGAAAGACTTGCAAAAGAAAAGGAAGAAGCAG
AAAGAAAAGCTGCAGAGGAAAAGAAAGCTAAAGAAGAACAAGAAAGAAAAGAAAAGGAAGAAGCAGAAAG
AAAACAAAGAGGAAGCGGAGGAAGCGGAAAGCTGCGGGATCTGGGAAGCGGAGGAAGCGGAGAAGAGGAA
GAAAAGAAACAAAAAGAAGAACAAGAAAGACTTGCAAAAGAAGAGGCAGAGAGAAAACAAAAAGAAGAAC
AAGAAAGACTTGCAAAAGAAGAGGCAGAGAGAAAACAAAAGGAGGAAGAAGAGAGAAAACAAAAGGAAGA
AGAAGAGAGAAAACAAAAGGAGGAAGAAGAAAGAAAATTAAAGGAGGAACAAGAAAGAAAAGCTGCAGAA
GAAAAGAAAGCTAAAGAAGAAGCTGAGAGAAAGGCTAAAGAAGAACAAGAAAGGAAAGCTGAAGAAGAGA
GAAAGAAGAAAGAAGAGGAAGAAAGACTTGAAAGAGAAAGAAAAGAGAGAGAAGAACAAGAAAAGAAAGC
CAAAGAAGAGGCAGAGAGAATTGCAAAGTTAGAGGCTGAAAAGAAGGCAGAAGAAGAAAGAAAAGCCAAA
GAAGAAGAAGAGAGAAAAGCCAAAGAAGAAGAGGAAAGAAAGAAGAAAGAGGAGCAAGAAAGACTTGCAA
AAGAAAAGGAAGAAGCAGAAAGAAAAGCTGCAGAGGAAAAGAAAGCTAAAGAAGAACAAGAAAGAAAAGA
AAAGGAAGAAGCAGAAAGAAAACAAAGAGGAAGCGGAGGAAGCGGAAAGCTTGGATCCGGAATGTCCAAA
GGAGAAGAACTGTTTACCGGTGTTGTGCCAATTTTGGTTGAACTCGATGGTGATGTCAACGGACATAAGT
TCTCAGTGAGAGGCGAAGGAGAAGGTGACGCCACCATTGGAAAATTGACTCTTAAATTCATCTGTACTAC
TGGTAAACTTCCTGTACCATGGCCGACTCTCGTAACAACGCTTACGTACGGAGTTCAGTGCTTTTCGAGA
TACCCAGACCATATGAAAAGACATGACTTTTTTAAGTCGGCTATGCCTGAAGGTTACGTGCAAGAAAGAA
CAATTTCGTTCAAAGATGATGGAAAATATAAAACTAGAGCAGTTGTTAAATTTGAAGGAGATACTTTGGT
TAACCGCATTGAACTGAAAGGAACAGATTTTAAAGAAGATGGTAATATTCTTGGACACAAACTCGAATAC
AATTTTAATAGTCATAACGTATACATCACTGCTGATAAGCAAAAGAACGGAATTAAAGCGAATTTCACAG
TACGCCATAATGTAGAAGATGGCAGTGTTCAACTTGCCGACCATTACCAACAAAACACCCCTATTGGAGA
CGGTCCGGTACTTCTTCCTGATAATCACTACCTCTCAACACAAACAGTCCTGAGCAAAGATCCAAATGAA
AAAGGAACAGTCGACGGTACCGCGGGCCCGGGATCCACCGGATCTAGATAACTGATCATAATCAGCCATA
CCACATTTGTAGAGGTTTTACTTGCTTTAAAAAACCTCCCACACCTCCCCCTGAACCTGAAACATAAAAT
GAATGCAATTGTTGTTGTTAACTTGTTTATTGCAGCTTATAATGGTTACAAATAAAGCAATAGCATCACA
AATTTCACAAATAAAGCATTTTTTTCACTGCATTCTAGTTGTGGTTTGTCCAAACTCATCAATGTATCTT
AAGGCGTAAATTGTAAGCGTTAATATTTTGTTAAAATTCGCGTTAAATTTTTGTTAAATCAGCTCATTTT
TTAACCAATAGGCCGAAATCGGCAAAATCCCTTATAAATCAAAAGAATAGACCGAGATAGGGT
[37 nt withheld, positions 3774-3810]
AAAGAACGTGGACTCCAACGTCAAAGG
[49 nt withheld, positions 3838-3886]
T
[91 nt withheld, positions 3888-3978]
G
[124 nt withheld, positions 3980-4103]
CAGGTGGCACTTTTCGGGGAAATGTGCGCGGAACCCCTATTTGTTTATTTTTCTAAATACATTCAAATAT
GTATCCGCTCATGAGACAATAACCCTGATAAATGCTTCAATAATATTGAAAAAGGAAGAGTCCTGAGGCG
GAAAGAACCAGCTGTGGAATGTGTGTCAGTTAGGGTGTGGAAAGTCCCCAGGCTCCCCAGCAGGCAGAAG
TATGCAAAGCATGCATCTCAATTAGTCAGCAACCAGGTGTGGAAAGTCCCCAGGCTCCCCAGCAGGCAGA
AGTATGCAAAGCATGCATCTCAATTAGTCAGCAACCATAGTCCCGCCCCTAACTCCGCCCATCCCGCCCC
TAACTCCGCCCAGTTCCGCCCATTCTCCGCCCCATGGCTGACTAATTTTTTTTATTTATGCAGAGGCCGA
GGCCGCCTCGGCCTCTGAGCTATTCCAGAAGTAGTGAGGAGGCTTTTTTGGAGGCCTAGGCTTTTGCAAA
GATCGATCAAGAGACAGGATGAGGATCGTTTCGCATGATTGAACAAGATGGATTGCACGCAGGTTCTCCG
GCCGCTTGGGTGGAGAGGCTATTCGGCTATGACTGGGCACAACAGACAATCGGCTGCTCTGATGCCGCCG
TGTTCCGGCTGTCAGCGCAGGGGCGCCCGGTTCTTTTTGTCAAGACCGACCTGTCCGGTGCCCTGAATGA
ACTGCAAGACGAGGCAGCGCGGCTATCGTGGCTGGCCACGACGGGCGTTCCTTGCGCAGCTGTGCTCGAC
GTTGTCACTGAAGCGGGAAGGGACTGGCTGCTATTGGGCGAAGTGCCGGGGCAGGATCTCCTGTCATCTC
ACCTTGCTCCTGCCGAGAAAGTATCCATCATGGCTGATGCAATGCGGCGGCTGCATACGCTTGATCCGGC
TACCTGCCCATTCGACCACCAAGCGAAACATCGCATCGAGCGAGCACGTACTCGGATGGAAGCCGGTCTT
GTCGATCAGGATGATCTGGACGAAGAGCATCAGGGGCTCGCGCCAGCCGAACTGTTCGCCAGGCTCAAGG
CGAGCATGCCCGACGGCGAGGATCTCGTCGTGACCCATGGCGATGCCTGCTTGCCGAATATCATGGTGGA
AAATGGCCGCTTTTCTGGATTCATCGACTGTGGCCGGCTGGGTGTGGCGGACCGCTATCAGGACATAGCG
TTGGCTACCCGTGATATTGCTGAAGAGCTTGGCGGCGAATGGGCTGACCGCTTCCTCGTGCTTTACGGTA
TCGCCGCTCCCGATTCGCAGCGCATCGCCTTCTATCGCCTTCTTGACGAGTTCTTCTGAGCGGGACTCTG
GGGTTCGAAATGACCGACCAAGCGACGCCCAACCTGCCATCACGAGATTTCGATTCCACCGCCGCCTTCT
ATGAAAGGTTGGGCTTCGGAATCGTTTTCCGGGACGCCGGCTGGATGATCCTCCAGCGCGGGGATCTCAT
GCTGGAGTTCTTCGCCCACCCTAGGGGGAGGCTAACTGAAACACGGAAGGAGACAATACCGGAAGGAACC
CGCGCTATGACGGCAATAAAAAGACAGAATAAAACGCACGGTGTTGGGTCGTTTGTTCATAAACGCGGGG
TTCGGTCCCAGGGCTGGCACTCTGTCGATACCCCACCGAGACCCCATTGGGGCCAATACGCCCGCGTTTC
TTCCTTTTCCCCACCCCACCCCCCAAGTTCGGGTGAAGGCCCAGGGCTCGCAGCCAACGTCGGGGCGGCA
GGCCCTGCCATAGCCTCAGGTTACTCATATATACTTTAGATTGATTTAAAACTTCATTTTTAATTTAAAA
GGATCTAGGTGAAGATCCTTTTTGATAATCTCATGACCAAAATCCCTTAACGTGAGTTTTCGTTCCACTG
AGCGTCAGACCCCGTAGAAAAGATCAAAGGATCTTCTTGAGATCCTTTTTTTCTGCGCGTAATCTGCTGC
TTGCAAACAAAAAAACCACCGCTACCAGCGGTGGTTTGTTTGCCGGATCAAGAGCTACCAACTCTTTTTC
CGAAGGTAACTGGCTTCAGCAGAGCGCAGATACCAAATACTGTCCTTCTAGTGTAGCCGTAGTTAGGCCA
CCACTTCAAGAACTCTGTAGCACCGCCTACATACCTCGCTCTGCTAATCCTGTTACCAGTGGCTGCTGCC
AGTGGCGATAAGTCGTGTCTTACCGGGTTGGACTCAAGACGATAGTTACCGGATAAGGCGCAGCGGTCGG
GCTGAACGGGGGGTTCGTGCACACAGCCCAGCTTGGAGCGAACGACCTACACCGAACTGAGATACCTACA
GCGTGAGCTATGAGAAAGCGCCACGCTTCCCGAAGGGAGAAAGGCGGACAGGTATCCGGTAAGCGGCAGG
GTCGGAACAGGAGAGCGCACGAGGGAGCTTCCAGGGGGAAACGCCTGGTATCTTTATAGTCCTGTCGGGT
TTCGCCACCTCTGACTTGAGCGTCGATTTTTGTGATGCTCGTCAGGGGGGCGGAGCCTATGGAAAAACGC
CAGCAACGCGGCCTTTTTACGGTTCCTGGCCTTTTGCTGGCCTTTTGCTCACATGTTCTTTCCTGCGTTA
TCCCCTGATTCTGTGGATAACCGTATTACCGCCATGCAT
