>Addgene plasmid #61663 | SNAP-EF(N)-60nmSAH-GFP(1-10) | addgene partial sequence | sequence record 102971 | CMV-F 5'-CGCAAATGGGCGGTAGGCGTG-3'
AGTGAACCGTCAGATCCGCTAGCGCTACCGGTCGCCACCATGGACAAGGATTGTGAAATGAAACGCACCA
CACTGGACAGCCCTTTGGGGAAGCTGGAGCTGTCTGGTTGTGAGCAGGGTCTGCACGAAATAAAGCTCCT
GGGCAAGGGGACGTCTGCAGCTGATGCCGTGGAGGTCCCAGCCCCCGCTGCGGTTCTCGGAGGTCCGGAG
CCCCTGATGCAATGCACAGCCTGGCTGAATGCCTATTTCCACCAGCCCGAGGCTATCGAAGAGTTCCCCG
TGCCGGCTCTTCACCATCCCGTTTTCCAGCAAGAGTCGTTCACCAGACAGGTGTTATGGAAGCTGCTGAA
GGTTGTGAAATTCGGAGAAGTGATTTCTTACCAGCAATTAGCAGCCCTGGCAGGCAACCCCGCAGCCACG
GCAGCAGTGGGAGGAGCAATGAGAGGCAATCCTGTCCCTATCCTGATCCCGTGCCACAGAGTGGTCTGCA
GCAGCGGAGCCGTGGGCGGTTACGAGGGTGGACTGGCCGTGAAGGAATGGCTTCTGGCCCATGAAGGCCA
TCGGTTGGGGAAGCCAGGCTTGGGAGGGAGCTCAGGTCTGGCAGGGGCCTGGCTCAAGGGAGCGGGAGCT
ACCTCGGGCTCCCCGCCTGCTGGCCGAAACGTGTACAAGTCCGGAAGCGGTGGATCAGGCGCTAGCATG
