>Addgene plasmid #61663 | SNAP-EF(N)-60nmSAH-GFP(1-10) | addgene partial sequence | sequence record 102972 | SV40pA-R 5'-GAAATTTGTGATGCTATTGC-3'
CAACAATTGCATTCATTTTATGTTTCAGGTTCAGGGGGAGGTGTGGGAGGTTTTTTAAAGCAAGTAAAAC
CTCTACAAATGTGGTATGGCTGATTATGATCAGTTATCTAGATCCGGTGGATCCCGGGCCCGCGGTACCG
TCGACTGTTCCTTTTTCATTTGGATCTTTGCTCAGGACTGTTTGTGTTGAGAGGTAGTGATTATCAGGAA
GAAGTACCGGACCGTCTCCAATAGGGGTGTTTTGTTGGTAATGGTCGGCAAGTTGAACACTGCCATCTTC
TACATTATGGCGTACTGTGAAATTCGCTTTAATTCCGTTCTTTTGCTTATCAGCAGTGATGTATACGTTA
TGACTATTAAAATTGTATTCGAGTTTGTGTCCAAGAATATTACCATCTTCTTTAAAATCTGTTCCTTTCA
GTTCAATGCGGTTAACCAAAGTATCTCCTTCAAATTTAACAACTGCTCTAGTTTTATATTTTCCATCATC
TTTGAACGAAATTGTTCTTTCTTGCACGTAACCTTCAGGCATAGCCGACTTAAAAAAGTCATGTCTTTTC
ATATGGTCTGGGTATCTCGAAAAGCACTGAACTCCGTACGTAAGCGTTGTTACGAGAGTCGGCCATGGTA
C
