>Addgene plasmid #61663 | SNAP-EF(N)-60nmSAH-GFP(1-10) | addgene partial sequence | sequence record 104343 | SNAPtag-F 5'-CGTGAAGGAATGGCTTCTGG-3'
AGGGAGCTCAGGTCTGGCAGGGGCCTGGCTCAAGGGAGCGGGAGCTACCTCGGGCTCCCCGCCTGCTGGC
CGAAACGTGTACAAGTCCGGAAGCGGTGGATCAGGCGCTAGCATGAAATCCCCGGAAGAACTCAAAGGAA
TCTTTGAAAAGTACGCCGCGAAGGAGGGGGACCCCAACCAATTGTCGAAGGAGGAGCTTAAACTGTTGCT
TCAGACGGAGTTCCCTTCGCTGCTCAAGGGGATGGGTTCGGGGCTCGAGAGGGATCTGGGAAGCGGAGGA
AGCGGAGAAGAGGAAGAAAAGAAACAAAAAGAAGAACAAGAAAGACTTGCAAAAGAAGAGGCAGAGAGAA
AACAAAAAGAAGAACAAGAAAGACTTGCAAAAGAAGAGGCAGAGAGAAAACAAAAGGAGGAAGAAGAGAG
AAAACAAAAGGAAGAAGAAGAGAGAAAACAAAAGGAGGAAGAAGAAAGAAAATTAAAGGAGGAACAAGAA
AGAAAAGCTGCAGAGGAAAAGAAAGCTAAAGAAGAAGCTGAGAGAAAGGCTAAAGAAGAACAAGAAAGGA
AAGCTGAAGAAGAGAGAAAGAAGAAAGAAGAGGAAGAAAGACTTGAAAGAGAAAGAAAAGAGAGAGAAGA
ACAAGAAAAGAAAGCCAAAGAAGAGGCAGAGAGAATTGCAAAGTTAGAGGCTG
