>Addgene plasmid #61663 | SNAP-EF(N)-60nmSAH-GFP(1-10) | addgene partial sequence | sequence record 104345 | GFP(1-10)-R 5'-CGAAAAGCACTGAACTCCGT-3'
ACCAGTAGTACAGATGAATTTAAGAGTCAATTTTCCAATGGTGGCGTCACCTTCTCCTTCGCCTCTCACT
GAGAACTTATGTCCGTTGACATCACCATCGAGTTCAACCAAAATTGGCACAACACCGGTAAACAGTTCTT
CTCCTTTGGACATTCCGGATCCAAGCTTTCCGCTTCCTCCGCTTCCTCTTTGTTTTCTTTCTGCTTCTTC
CTTTTCTTTTCTTTCTTGTTCTTCTTTAGCTTTCTTTTCCTCTGCAGCTTTTCTTTCTGCTTCTTCCTTT
TCTTTTGCAAGTCTTTCTTGCTCCTCTTTCTTCTTTCTTTCCTCTTCTTCTTTGGCTTTTCTCTCTTCTT
CTTCTTTGGCTTTTCTTTCTTCTTCTGCCTTCTTTTCAGCCTCTAACTTTGCAATTCTCTCTGCCTCTTC
TTTGGCTTTCTTTTCTTGTTCTTCTCTCTCTTTTCTTTCTCTTTCAAGTCTTTCTTCCTCTTCTTTCTTC
TTTCTCTCTTCTTCAGCTTTCCTTTCTTGTTCTTCTTTAGCCTTTCTCTCAGCTTCTTCTTTAGCTTTCT
TTTCTTCTGCAGCTTTTCTTTCTTGTTCCTCCTTTAATTTTCTTTCTTCTTCCTCCTTTTGTTTTCTCTC
TTCTTCTTCCTTTTGTTTTCTCTCTTCTTCCTCCTTTTGTTTTCTCTCTGCCTCTTCTTTTGCAAGTCTT
TCTTGTTCTTCTTTTTGTTTTCTCTCTGCCTCTTC
